Addgene plasmid #26269: pBPHLWL-QF
Depositing lab: Tom Clandinin. Depositing organization: Stanford University. Publication: A versatile in vivo system for directed dissection of gene expression patterns. Gohl DM, Silies MA, Gao XJ, Bhalerao S, Luongo FJ, Lin CC, Potter CJ, Clandinin TR. Nat Methods. 2011 Mar;8(3):231-7. doi: 10.1038/nmeth.1561. PubMed 21473015.
Backbone
  Vector backbone: pBPHLWL
  Backbone size w/o insert (bp): 7963
  Vector type: Bacterial Expression, Insect Expression ; Drosophila transgenesis
Growth in bacteria
  Bacterial resistance: Ampicillin, 100 μg/mL
  Growth temperature: 37°C
  Growth strain: DH5alpha
  Copy number: High Copy
Gene/Insert
  Gene/Insert name: QF
  Species: Neurospora crassa
  Insert size (bp): 2451
  Entrez Gene: qf
  Cloning method: Restriction Enzyme; 5′ cloning site NotI (not destroyed); 3′ cloning site SpeI (destroyed during cloning)
  Sequencing primers: 5′ CAGTGCACGTTTGCTTGTTGA
Resource information
  A portion of this plasmid was derived from a plasmid made by: Potter et al. Cell. 2010. 141(3):536-48.
Terms and licenses: Academic/Nonprofit Terms; Industry Terms: Not Available to Industry
How to cite: pBPHLWL-QF was a gift from Tom Clandinin (Addgene plasmid # 26269 ; http://n2t.net/addgene:26269 ; RRID:Addgene_26269)
