[The description below was written by a language model from this plasmid's Addgene catalogue record and pLannotate feature annotations shown in this document.]
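Description:
pBPHLWL-QF is a Drosophila transgenesis plasmid built on the pBPHLWL backbone, which the feature table shows to be pBluescript-like. It carries a high-copy ColE1/pUC origin, an ampicillin resistance gene with its bla promoter, an f1 origin, and remnants of the lacZα/lac promoter region flanked by T7 and T3 promoters. It is propagated in E. coli under ampicillin selection. The full depositor sequence is about 10.4 kb, consistent with the roughly 8 kb backbone plus the roughly 2.45 kb insert.

The payload is QF (qa-1f), the transcriptional activator of the Neurospora crassa quinate-utilisation gene cluster. QF binds a defined 16-bp site upstream of the qa genes and serves as the activator of the Q binary expression system in flies. The coding sequence was cloned between NotI and SpeI, with the SpeI site destroyed. It lies immediately downstream of a short fragment of the P element 5' end, which may supply a minimal promoter, although no promoter is annotated and the record does not state one. Upstream of this is a φC31 attB site, which allows integrase-mediated insertion at attP sites in the fly genome. Downstream of QF, a mini-white gene provides an eye-colour marker for identifying transformants. Mini-white sits with a PGK polyadenylation signal fragment between two loxP sites in the same orientation, so Cre recombinase can excise the marker after integration. The associated publication describes a system for dissecting gene expression patterns in vivo. This fits use of the plasmid to place QF at a genomic locus so that local regulatory elements drive it, but the record does not describe the exact scheme.
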