Features (pLannotate 1.2.2; 19 found; start..end, strand, type, name):
     30..458     -  rep_origin     f1 ori (sequence partly withheld): f1 bacteriophage origin of replication; arrow indicates direction of (+) strand synthesis
    463..618     -  CDS            lacZα (fragment): LacZα fragment of β-galactosidase; lacZ fragment
    626..644     +  promoter       T7 promoter: promoter for bacteriophage T7 RNA polymerase
    653..672     -  misc_feature   MCS (fragment): pBluescript multiple cloning site
    689..758     +  protein_bind   attB: attB site for the φC31 integrase (Groth et al., 2000) phage φC31 integrase
    968..1071    +  misc_feature   P element 5' end (fragment): No description available
   1078..3525    +  CDS            qa-1f: QA1F_NEUCR - Protein predicted: Swiss-Prot protein existence level 4. Transcription activation of genes for enzymes and proteins of quinate metabolism by binding to a 16 base-pair sequence (consensus 5'- GGRTAARYRYTTAYCC-3') in front of each Qa genes. From Neurospora crassa (strain ATCC 24698 / 74-OR23-1A / CBS 708.71 / DSM 1257 / FGSC 987).
   3820..3853    +  protein_bind   loxP: Cre-mediated recombination occurs in the 8-bp core sequence (GCATACAT). Cre recombinase
   3857..4023    -  polyA_signal   PGK poly(A) signal (fragment): mouse phosphoglycerate kinase 1 polyadenylation signal
   4029..8148    +  gene           mini-white: white; This modified version of the white gene lacks part of the first intron.
   8154..8187    +  protein_bind   loxP: Cre-mediated recombination occurs in the 8-bp core sequence (GCATACAT). Cre recombinase
   8212..8230    -  promoter       T3 promoter: promoter for bacteriophage T3 RNA polymerase
   8275..8291    -  protein_bind   lac operator: The lac repressor binds to the lac operator to inhibit transcription in E. coli. This inhibition can be relieved by adding lactose or isopropyl-β-D-thiogalactopyranoside (IPTG). lac repressor encoded by lacI
   8299..8329    -  promoter       lac promoter: promoter for the E. coli lac operon
   8344..8365    -  protein_bind   CAP binding site: CAP binding activates transcription in the presence of cAMP. E. coli catabolite activator protein
   8378..8470    -  CDS            lacI (fragment): lac repressor; lacI; The lac repressor binds to the lac operator to inhibit transcription in E. coli. This inhibition can be relieved by adding lactose or isopropyl-β-D-thiogalactopyranoside (IPTG).
   8653..9241    -  rep_origin     ori: high-copy-number ColE1/pMB1/pBR322/pUC origin of replication
   9412..10272   -  CDS            AmpR: β-lactamase; bla; confers resistance to ampicillin, carbenicillin, and related antibiotics
  10273..10377   -  promoter       AmpR promoter: bla
>Addgene plasmid #26269 | pBPHLWL-QF | depositor full sequence | sequence record 12361 | Author sequence
CTAAATTGTAAGCGTTAATATTTTGTTAAAATTCGCGTTAAATTTTTGTTAAATCAGCTCATTTTTTAAC
CAATAGGCCGAAATCGGCAAAATCCCTTATAAATCAAAAGAATAGACCGAGATAGGGT
[37 nt withheld, positions 129-165]
AAAGAACGTGGACTCCAACGTCAAAGG
[49 nt withheld, positions 193-241]
T
[91 nt withheld, positions 243-333]
G
[124 nt withheld, positions 335-458]
CCCATTCGCCATTCAGGCTGCGCAACTGTTGGGAAGGGCGATCGGTGCGGGCCTCTTCGCTATTACGCCA
GCTGGCGAAAGGGGGATGTGCTGCAAGGCGATTAAGTTGGGTAACGCCAGGGTTTTCCCAGTCACGACGT
TGTAAAACGACGGCCAGTGAGCGCGCGTAATACGACTCACTATAGGGCGAATTGGGTACCGGGCCCCCCC
TCGACGATGTAGGTCACGGTCTCGAAGCCGCGGTGCGGGTGCCAGGGCGTGCCCTTGGGCTCCCCGGGCG
CGTACTCCACCTCACCCATCTGGTCCATCATGATGAACGGGTCGAGGTGGCGGTAGTTGATCCCGGCGAA
CGCGCGGCGCACCGGGAAGCCCTCGCCCTCGAAACCGCTGGGCGCGGTGGTCACGGTGAGCACGGGACGT
GCGACGGCGTCGGCGGGTGCGGATACGCGGGGCAGCGTCAGCGGGTTCTCGACGGTCACGGCGGGCATGT
CGAGGTCGACGGTATCGATAAGCTTACCGAAGTATACACTTAAATTCAGTGCACGTTTGCTTGTTGAGAG
GAAAGGTTGTGTGCGGACGAATTTTTTTTTGAAAACATTAACCCTTACGTGGATCCAAAATGCCGCCTAA
ACGCAAGACACTCAATGCCGCTGCCGAAGCCAATGCCCACGCTGATGGCCATGCTGATGGCAATGCTGAT
GGTCATGTCGCTAACACTGCAGCAAGCAGCAACAACGCCCGTTTTGCGGACTTGACCAACATTGACACAC
CCGGCCTCGGCCCTACCACGACGACGTTACTTGTCGAGCCCGCTCGTTCGAAACGCCAGAGAGTCTCGAG
GGCCTGTGATCAGTGTCGAGCTGCACGTGAAAAGTGTGATGGAATCCAGCCGGCTTGCTTCCCCTGTGTG
TCGCAGGGCCGGTCGTGTACCTACCAGGCCAGTCCCAAGAAGCGAGGAGTCCAGACGGGCTACATCCGCA
CTCTCGAACTGGCTCTGGCTTGGATGTTCGAGAACGTTGCCCGCAGCGAGGACGCCCTCCACAATCTTTT
GGTCCGTGATGCTGGCCAGGGCAGCGCTCTCCTGGTCGGCAAAGACTCGCCTGCTGCAGAACGCCTGCAT
GCAAGATGGGCGACGAGTCGAGTCAACAAAAGCATCACCCGTCTTCTCTCAGGTCAGGCCGCACAAGATC
CATCTGAAGACGGCCAATCCCCGTCCGAAGACATAAATGTCCAAGATGCCGGGGCAAAGACATCCGACTT
CCCTCATGCGCCTCACTTGACTTTCTCGGCGCCTAAGTCTAGTACAGCTGAGACACGCACTCTACCAGGC
CCGGTCCGACCACCTATTTCGGCAAACACCCTGGAAAACAACCTTCAGCCAGATGGTACCGGGATAGGGA
AGCTACCACCCAATCATTGGCGCCTGCTGGATATCTACTTTTCCTACACGCATTCTTGGCTCCCTATCCT
CGAGAAGAAAGACATGTACCAAGCATTGTACCAGTACTCTGAACAAGGCTCGTTGCTTCCCTCTGCGAAT
GTCGAGTCTGGCGTTCATGCCGAGCTCTGGAGCGCGCTCGCCCTGGCGTCCTTCCAGGCTGCTGCTACTG
CTGCATCGAGTGCTACGGGTCCAGCTTCAGCTGCTCATGGCCATGACAATGCCATCAATCCTTCACCTGC
AGACATATCTGACACAGCCCGAAAGCTCATACCTTTGGAAAGCGGGCCGTTCCAGGTTCAGCACTGCAGA
GCGTTGCTGCTTCTTTGTCTCGTAAGCCTTGGGCGGGATGATTGGGAGTCTGCTTGGTTGCTGGTTGGCT
TTGCGGTCCGCGTCCTACTTGTTGTTCGCACCCAGTTGCCTCCTGATGATGACCGGCCACGACCAAGAAT
GCGTGCGCTGCTCGTCGCGTGCTTCATCGTGGATACCATTGTGTCTATGAGACACAACGTGCCGGCCCAT
CTCAAGCCAGACGACATTGCGGATCTGCCGTTACCTGAAGACGGTCAAGATCAATGGGAGCCGTGGACAC
CATGTGAGGGCTTAGGCGGTGAACACACCATGCTGCAAATGTTGAGGAACCCGGCATACCCTTTAAGCAC
ATTCAACCACCTATATGGCGTGACCAAGCTGGTTGCTTTGGAGCTTCTGCCAAGAATACGAACATCTTCA
CAGAACGCTCCCTTGGAGTTCAGGTCGCGGTTGCAGCAGGTAATCGGCCACAATTCTCCCTTCAGCGTCT
TTGTCCTTTCCCAGGATACAGCATCGGCTTTTGTGCCTACTGCATACCTTACCCGTACCGTTTATTTATG
GGCAGCTGCCTTTTCTGAGCCTCTCAACGAACACTACTCGCATCTTCTGATCGAAACTCTTGATCAGTAT
CAGAAGCGGTTTGGTACATATGCAATCCCACCTCTGATCCCTTCTCTTCTAGACTCCCTTCTTGCTTTAA
AGAAACAATCACATTCTTCAGAGCGGCATCGAAGGCACTTGGAAGAGCTTTTCCCCGCCTACTCCTCCAT
TTGGCCTCGGGGAGGCCGACACAGCAATACTGGCCTCCAACCCATACGACAACTTGAGCTTCCGCCGACT
GCGACTGCCACTGCAAGTATCATGCCCCATGTCATGGAACAGCCCCTGTCAACGTCAATAAATCCGGTCA
ATGATCGGTTTAATGGAATACCGAATCCTACCCCCTACAATAGCGATGCGGCCCTAGACGCAATTACTCA
AACCAATGACTACGGATCAGTCAATACCCATGGCATTCTCAGTACATATCCACCACCTGCCACCCACTTG
AACGAGGCCTCGGTGGCCCTTGCGCCTGGAGGTGCTCCTCCCAGACCACCCCCGCCATACGTTGATAGTA
CAACGAACCATCCTCCTTACCATAGTAACCTCGTCCCCATGGCCAATTTCGGATATTCGACTGTAGACTA
TGATGCGATGGTGGATGATCTGGCATCGATCGAGTACACGGATGCGGTTGACGTTGATCCGCAGTTCATG
ACGAACCTCGGGTTTGTCCCAGGGTGTAATTTTAGCGATATCAACACGTATGAGCAATAGTAAGCACTAG
ATCGATACCGTCGACTAAAGCCAAATAGAAAATTATTCAGTTCCTGGCTTAAGTTTTTAAAAGTGATATT
ATTTATTTGGTTGTAACCAACCAAAAGAATGTAAATAACTAATACATAATTATGTTAGTTTTAAGTTAGC
AACAAATTGATTTTAGCTATATTAGCTACTTGGTTAATAAATAGAATATATTTATTTAAAGATAATTGCG
TTTTTATTGTCAGGGAGTGAGTTTGCTTAAAAACTCGTTTAGATCCACTAGCTTAATTAAGCATGCACTA
GATAACTTCGTATAGCATACATTATACGAAGTTATAGCTTCTGATGGAATTAGAACTTGGCAAAACAATA
CTGAGAATGAAGTGTATGTGGAACAGAGGCTGCTGATCTCGTTCTTCAGGCTATGAAACTGACACATTTG
GAAACCACAGTACTTAGAACCACAAAGTGGGAATCAAGAGAAAAACAATGATCCCACGAGAGATCGAATT
CTAGTATGTATGTAAGTTAATAAAACCCATTTTTGCGGAAAGTAGATAAAAAAAACATTTTTTTTTTTTA
CTGCACTGGATATCATTGAACTTATCTGATCAGTTTTAAATTTACTTCGATCCAAGGGTATTTGATGTAC
CAGGTTCTTTCGATTACCTCTCACTCAAAATGACATTCCACTCAAAGTCAGCGCTGTTTGCCTCCTTCTC
TGTCCACAGAAATATCGCCGTCTCTTTCGCCGCTGCGTCCGCTATCTCTTTCGCCACCGTTTGTAGCGTT
ACGTAGCGTCAATGTCCGCCTTCAGTTGCATTTTGTCAGCGGTTTCGTGACGAAGCTCCAAGCGGTTTAC
GCCATCAATTAAACACAAAGTGCTGTGCCAAAACTCCTCTCGCTTCTTATTTTTGTTTGTTTTTTGAGTG
ATTGGGGTGGTGATTGGTTTTGGGTGGGTAAGCAGGGGAAAGTGTGAAAAATCCCGGCAATGGGCCAAGA
GGATCAGGAGCTATTAATTCGCGGAGGCAGCAAACACCCATCTGCCGAGCATCTGAACAATGTGAGTAGT
ACATGTGCATACATCTTAAGTTCACTTGATCTATAGGAACTGCGATTGCAACATCAAATTGTCTGCGGCG
TGAGAACTGCGACCCACAAAAATCCCAAACCGCAATTGCACAAACAAATAGTGACACGAAACAGATTATT
CTGGTAGCTGTTCTCGCTATATAAGACAATTTTTGAGATCATATCATGATCAAGACATCTAAAGGCATTC
ATTTTCGACTATATTCTTTTTTACAAAAAATATAACAACCAGATATTTTAAGCTGATCCTAGATGCACAA
AAAATAAATAAAAGTATAAACCTACTTCGTAGGATACTTCGGGGTACTTTTTGTTCGGGGTTAGATGAGC
ATAACGCTTGTAGTTGATATTTGAGATCCCCTATCATTGCAGGGTGACAGCGGAGCGGCTTCGCAGAGCT
GCATTAACCAGGGCTTCGGGCAGGCCAAAAACTACGGCACGCTCCGGCCACCCAGTCCGCCGGAGGACTC
CGGTTCAGGGAGCGGCCAACTAGCCGAGAACCTCACCTATGCCTGGCACAATATGGACATCTTTGGGGCG
GTCAATCAGCCGGGCTCCGGATGGCGGCAGCTGGTCAACCGGACACGCGGACTATTCTGCAACGAGCGAC
ACATACCGGCGCCCAGGAAACATTTGCTCAAGAACGGTGAGTTTCTATTCGCAGTCGGCTGATCTGTGTG
AAATCTTAATAAAGGGTCCAATTACCAATTTGAAACTCAGTTTGCGGCGTGGCCTATCCGGGCGAACTTT
TGGCCGTGATGGGCAGTTCCGGTGCCGGAAAGACGACCCTGCTGAATGCCCTTGCCTTTCGATCGCCGCA
GGGCATCCAAGTATCGCCATCCGGGATGCGACTGCTCAATGGCCAACCTGTGGACGCCAAGGAGATGCAG
GCCAGGTGCGCCTATGTCCAGCAGGATGACCTCTTTATCGGCTCCCTAACGGCCAGGGAACACCTGATTT
TCCAAGCCATGGTGCGGATGCCACGACATCTGACCTATCGGCAGCGAGTGGCCCGCGTGGATCAGGTGAT
CCAGGAGCTTTCGCTCAGCAAATGTCAGCACACGATCATCGGTGTGCCCGGCAGGGTGAAAGGTCTGTCC
GGCGGAGAAAGGAAGCGTCTGGCATTCGCCTCCGAGGCTCTAACCGATCCGCCGCTTCTGATCTGCGATG
AGCCCACCTCCGGACTGGACTCCTTTACCGCCCACAGCGTCGTCCAGGTGCTGAAGAAGCTGTCGCAGAA
GGGCAAGACCGTCATCCTGACCATTCATCAGCCGTCTTCCGAGCTGTTTGAGCTCTTTGACAAGATCCTT
CTGATGGCCGAGGGCAGGGTAGCTTTCTTGGGCACTCCCAGCGAAGCCGTCGACTTCTTTTCCTAGTGAG
TTCGATGTGTTTATTAAGGGTATCTAGTATTACATAACATCTCAACTCCTATCCAGCGTGGGTGCCCAGT
GTCCTACCAACTACAATCCGGCGGACTTTTACGTACAGGTGTTGGCCGTTGTGCCCGGACGGGAGATCGA
GTCCCGTGATCGGATCGCCAAGATATGCGACAATTTTGCCATTAGCAAAGTAGCCCGGGATATGGAGCAG
TTGTTGGCCACCAAAAATCTGGAGAAGCCACTGGAGCAGCCGGAGAATGGGTACACCTACAAGGCCACCT
GGTTCATGCAGTTCCGGGCGGTCCTGTGGCGATCCTGGCTGTCGGTGCTCAAGGAACCACTCCTCGTAAA
AGTGCGACTTATTCAGACAACGGTGAGTGGTTCCAGTGGAAACAAATGATATAACGCTTACAATTCTTGG
AAACAAATTCGCTAGATTTTAGATAGAATTGCCTGATTCCACACCCTTCTTAGTTTTTTTCAATGAGATG
TATAGTTTATAGTTTTGCAGAAGATAAATAAATTTCATTTAACTCGCGAATATTAATGAGATGCGAGTAA
CATTTTAATTTGCAGATGGTTGCCATCTTGATTGGCCTCATCTTTTTGGGCCAACAACTCACGCAAGTGG
GTGTGATGAATATCAACGGAGCCATCTTCCTCTTCCTGACCAACATGACCTTTCAAAACGTCTTTGCCAC
GATAAATGTAAGTCATGTTTAGAATACATTTGCATTTCAATAATTTACTAACTTTCTAATGAATCGATTC
GATTTAGGTGTTCACCTCAGAGCTGCCAGTTTTTATGAGGGAGGCCCGAAGTCGACTTTATCGCTGTGAC
ACATACTTTCTGGGCAAAACGATTGCCGAATTGCCGCTTTTTCTCACAGTGCCACTGGTCTTCACGGCGA
TTGCCTATCCGATGATCGGACTGCGGGCCGGAGTGCTGCACTTCTTCAACTGCCTGGCGCTGGTCACTCT
GGTGGCCAATGTGTCAACGTCCTTCGGATATCTAATATCCTGCGCCAGCTCCTCGACCTCGATGGCGCTG
TCTGTGGGTCCGCCGGTTATCATACCATTCCTGCTCTTTGGCGGCTTCTTCTTGAACTCGGGCTCGGTGC
CAGTATACCTCAAATGGTTGTCGTACCTCTCATGGTTCCGTTACGCCAACGAGGGTCTGCTGATTAACCA
ATGGGCGGACGTGGAGCCGGGCGAAATTAGCTGCACATCGTCGAACACCACGTGCCCCAGTTCGGGCAAG
GTCATCCTGGAGACGCTTAACTTCTCCGCCGCCGATCTGCCGCTGGACTACGTGGGTCTGGCCATTCTCA
TCGTGAGCTTCCGGGTGCTCGCATATCTGGCTCTAAGACTTCGGGCCCGACGCAAGGAGTAGCCGACATA
TATCCGAAATAACTGCTTGTTTTTTTTTTTTACCATTATTACCATCGTGTTTACTGTTTATTGCCCCCTC
AAAAAGCTAATGTAATTATATTTGTGCCAATAAAAACAAGATATGACCTATAGAATACAAGTATTTCCCC
TTCGAACATCCCCACAAGTAGACTTTGGATTTGTCTTCTAACCAAAAGACTTACACACCTGCATACCTTA
CATCAAAAACTCGTTTATCGCTACATAAAACACCGGGATATATTTTTTATATACATACTTTTCAAATCGC
GCGCCCTCTTCATAATTCACCTCCACCACACCACGTTTCGTAGTTGCTCTTTCGCTGTCTCCCACCCGCT
CTCCGCAACACATTCACCTTTTGTTCGACGACCTTGGAGCGACTGTCGTTAGTTCCGCGCGATTCGGTTC
GCTCAAATGGTTCCGAGTGGTTCATTTCGTCTCAATAGAAATTAGTAATAAATATTTGTATGTACAATTT
ATTTGCTCCAATATATTTGTATATATTTCCCTCACAGCTATATTTATTCTAATTTAATATTATGACTTTT
TAAGGTAATTTTTTGTGACCTGTTCGGAGTGATTAGCGTTACAATTTGAACTGAAAGTGACATCCAGTGT
TTGTTCCTTGTGTAGATGCATCTCAAAAAAATGGTGGGCATAATAGTGTTGTTTATATATATCAAAAATA
ACAACTATAATAATAAGAATACATTTAATTTAGAAAATGCTTGGATTTCACTGGAACTAGAATTCATAAC
TTCGTATAGCATACATTATACGAAGTTATGGATCTGAGCTCCAGCTTTTGTTCCCTTTAGTGAGGGTTAA
TTGCGCGCTTGGCGTAATCATGGTCATAGCTGTTTCCTGTGTGAAATTGTTATCCGCTCACAATTCCACA
CAACATACGAGCCGGAAGCATAAAGTGTAAAGCCTGGGGTGCCTAATGAGTGAGCTAACTCACATTAATT
GCGTTGCGCTCACTGCCCGCTTTCCAGTCGGGAAACCTGTCGTGCCAGCTGCATTAATGAATCGGCCAAC
GCGCGGGGAGAGGCGGTTTGCGTATTGGGCGCTCTTCCGCTTCCTCGCTCACTGACTCGCTGCGCTCGGT
CGTTCGGCTGCGGCGAGCGGTATCAGCTCACTCAAAGGCGGTAATACGGTTATCCACAGAATCAGGGGAT
AACGCAGGAAAGAACATGTGAGCAAAAGGCCAGCAAAAGGCCAGGAACCGTAAAAAGGCCGCGTTGCTGG
CGTTTTTCCATAGGCTCCGCCCCCCTGACGAGCATCACAAAAATCGACGCTCAAGTCAGAGGTGGCGAAA
CCCGACAGGACTATAAAGATACCAGGCGTTTCCCCCTGGAAGCTCCCTCGTGCGCTCTCCTGTTCCGACC
CTGCCGCTTACCGGATACCTGTCCGCCTTTCTCCCTTCGGGAAGCGTGGCGCTTTCTCATAGCTCACGCT
GTAGGTATCTCAGTTCGGTGTAGGTCGTTCGCTCCAAGCTGGGCTGTGTGCACGAACCCCCCGTTCAGCC
CGACCGCTGCGCCTTATCCGGTAACTATCGTCTTGAGTCCAACCCGGTAAGACACGACTTATCGCCACTG
GCAGCAGCCACTGGTAACAGGATTAGCAGAGCGAGGTATGTAGGCGGTGCTACAGAGTTCTTGAAGTGGT
GGCCTAACTACGGCTACACTAGAAGGACAGTATTTGGTATCTGCGCTCTGCTGAAGCCAGTTACCTTCGG
AAAAAGAGTTGGTAGCTCTTGATCCGGCAAACAAACCACCGCTGGTAGCGGTGGTTTTTTTGTTTGCAAG
CAGCAGATTACGCGCAGAAAAAAAGGATCTCAAGAAGATCCTTTGATCTTTTCTACGGGGTCTGACGCTC
AGTGGAACGAAAACTCACGTTAAGGGATTTTGGTCATGAGATTATCAAAAAGGATCTTCACCTAGATCCT
TTTAAATTAAAAATGAAGTTTTAAATCAATCTAAAGTATATATGAGTAAACTTGGTCTGACAGTTACCAA
TGCTTAATCAGTGAGGCACCTATCTCAGCGATCTGTCTATTTCGTTCATCCATAGTTGCCTGACTCCCCG
TCGTGTAGATAACTACGATACGGGAGGGCTTACCATCTGGCCCCAGTGCTGCAATGATACCGCGAGACCC
ACGCTCACCGGCTCCAGATTTATCAGCAATAAACCAGCCAGCCGGAAGGGCCGAGCGCAGAAGTGGTCCT
GCAACTTTATCCGCCTCCATCCAGTCTATTAATTGTTGCCGGGAAGCTAGAGTAAGTAGTTCGCCAGTTA
ATAGTTTGCGCAACGTTGTTGCCATTGCTACAGGCATCGTGGTGTCACGCTCGTCGTTTGGTATGGCTTC
ATTCAGCTCCGGTTCCCAACGATCAAGGCGAGTTACATGATCCCCCATGTTGTGCAAAAAAGCGGTTAGC
TCCTTCGGTCCTCCGATCGTTGTCAGAAGTAAGTTGGCCGCAGTGTTATCACTCATGGTTATGGCAGCAC
TGCATAATTCTCTTACTGTCATGCCATCCGTAAGATGCTTTTCTGTGACTGGTGAGTACTCAACCAAGTC
ATTCTGAGAATAGTGTATGCGGCGACCGAGTTGCTCTTGCCCGGCGTCAATACGGGATAATACCGCGCCA
CATAGCAGAACTTTAAAAGTGCTCATCATTGGAAAACGTTCTTCGGGGCGAAAACTCTCAAGGATCTTAC
CGCTGTTGAGATCCAGTTCGATGTAACCCACTCGTGCACCCAACTGATCTTCAGCATCTTTTACTTTCAC
CAGCGTTTCTGGGTGAGCAAAAACAGGAAGGCAAAATGCCGCAAAAAAGGGAATAAGGGCGACACGGAAA
TGTTGAATACTCATACTCTTCCTTTTTCAATATTATTGAAGCATTTATCAGGGTTATTGTCTCATGAGCG
GATACATATTTGAATGTATTTAGAAAAATAAACAAATAGGGGTTCCGCGCACATTTCCCCGAAAAGTGCC
AC
