>Addgene plasmid #26269 | pBPHLWL-QF | addgene partial sequence | sequence record 32436 | 26269 with miniwhite-R (AAGAGATAGCGGACGCAGCG)
CAGCGCTGACTTTGAGTGGAATGTCATTTTGAGTGAGAGGTAATCGAAAGAACCTGGTACATCAAATACC
CTTGGATCGAAGTAAATTTAAAACTGATCAGATAAGTTCAATGATATCCAGTGCAGTAAAAAAAAAAAAT
GTTTTTTTTATCTACTTTCCGCAAAAATGGGTTTTATTAACTTACATACATACTAGAATTCGATCTCTCG
TGGGATCATTGTTTTTCTCTTGATTCCCACTTTGTGGTTCTAAGTACTGTGGTTTCCAAATGTGTCAGTT
TCATAGCCTGAAGAACGAGATCAGCAGCCTCTGTTCCACATACACTTCATTCTCAGTATTGTTTTGCCAA
GTTCTAATTCCATCAGAAGCTATAACTTCGTATAATGTATGCTATACGAAGTTATCTAGTGCATGCTTAA
TTAAGCTAGTGGATCTAAACGAGTTTTTAAGCAAACTCACTCCCTGACAATAAAAACGCAATTATCTTTA
AATAAATATATTCTATTTATTAACCAAGTAGCTAATATAGCTAAAATCAATTTGTTGCTAACTTAAAACT
AACATAATTATGTATTAGTTATTTACATTCTTTTGGTTGGTTACAACCAAATAAATAATATCACTTTTAA
AAACTTAAGCCAGGAACTGAATAATTTTCTATTTGGCTTTAGTCGACGGTATCGATCTAGTGCTTACTAT
TGCTCATACGTGTTGATATCGCTAAAATTACACCCTGGGACAAACCCGAGGTTCGTCATGAACTGCGGAT
CAACGTCAACCGCATCCGTGTACTCGATCGATGCCAGATCATCCACCATCGCATCATAGTCTACAGTCGA
ATATCCGAAATTGGCCATGGGGACGAGGTTACTATGGTAAGGAGGA
