>Addgene plasmid #26269 | pBPHLWL-QF | addgene partial sequence | sequence record 32437 | 26269 with miniwhite-F (TTTGTGACCTGTTCGGAGTGA)
TTTGGTTCCTTGTGTAGATGCATCTCAAAAAAATGGTGGGCATAATAGTGTTGTTTATATATATCAAAAA
TAACAACTATAATAATAAGAATACATTTAATTTAGAAAATGCTTGGATTTCACTGGAACTAGAATTCATA
ACTTCGTATAGCATACATTATACGAAGTTATGGATCTGAGCTCCAGCTTTTGTTCCCTTTAGTGAGGGTT
AATTGCGCGCTTGGCGTAATCATGGTCATAGCTGTTTCCTGTGTGAAATTGTTATCCGCTCACAATTCCA
CACAACATACGAGCCGGAAGCATAAAGTGTAAAGCCTGGGGTGCCTAATGAGTGAGCTAACTCACATTAA
TTGCGTTGCGCTCACTGCCCGCTTTCCAGTCGGGAAACCTGTCGTGCCAGCTGCATTAATGAATCGGCCA
ACGCGCGGGGAGAGGCGGTTTGCGTATTGGGCGCTCTTCCGCTTCCTCGCTCACTGACTCGCTGCGCTCG
GTCGTTCGGCTGCGGCGAGCGGTATCAGCTCACTCAAAGGCGGTAATACGGTTATCCACAGAATCAGGGG
ATAACGCAGGAAAGAACATGTGAGCAAAAGGCCAGCAAAAGGCCAGGAACCGTAAAAAGGCCGCGTTGCT
GGCGTTTTTCCATAGGCTCCGCCCCCCTGACGAGCATCACAAAAATCGACGCTCAAGTCAGAGGTGGCGA
AACCCGACAGGACTATAAAGATACCAGGCGTTTCCCCCTGGAAGCTCCCTCGTGCGCTCTCCTGTTCCGA
CCCTGCCGCTTACCGGATACCTGTCCGCCTTTCTCCCTTCGGGAAGCGTGGCGCTTTCTCATAGCTCACG
CTGTAGGTATCTCAGTTCGGTGTAGGTCGTTCGCTCCAAGCTGGGCTGTGTGCACG
