>Addgene plasmid #26269 | pBPHLWL-QF | addgene partial sequence | sequence record 32438 | 26269 with M13-fwd20
GGGCGAATTGGGTACCGGGCCCCCCCTCGACGATGTAGGTCACGGTCTCGAAGCCGCGGTGCGGGTGCCA
GGGCGTGCCCTTGGGCTCCCCGGGCGCGTACTCCACCTCACCCATCTGGTCCATCATGATGAACGGGTCG
AGGTGGCGGTAGTTGATCCCGGCGAACGCGCGGCGCACCGGGAAGCCCTCGCCCTCGAAACCGCTGGGCG
CGGTGGTCACGGTGAGCACGGGACGTGCGACGGCGTCGGCGGGTGCGGATACGCGGGGCAGCGTCAGCGG
GTTCTCGACGGTCACGGCGGGCATGTCGAGGTCGACGGTATCGATAAGCTTACCGAAGTATACACTTAAA
TTCAGTGCACGTTTGCTTGTTGAGAGGAAAGGTTGTGTGCGGACGAATTTTTTTTTGAAAACATTAACCC
TTACGTGGATCCAAAATGCCGCCTAAACGCAAGACACTCAATGCCGCTGCCGAAGCCAATGCCCACGCTG
ATGGCCATGCTGATGGCAATGCTGATGGTCATGTCGCTAACACTGCAGCAAGCAGCAACAACGCCCGTTT
TGCGGACTTGACCAACATTGACACACCCGGCCTCGGCCCTACCACGACGACGTTACTTGTCGAGCCCGCT
CGTTCGAAACGCCAGAGAGTCTCGAGGGCCTGTGATCAGTGTCGAGCTGCACGTGAAAAGTGTGATGGAA
TCCAGCCGGCTTGCTTCCCCTGTGTGTCGCAGGGCCGGTCGTGTACCTACCAGGCCAGTCCCAAGAAGCG
AGGAGTCCAGACGGGCTACATCCGCACTCTCGAACTGGCTCTGGCTTGGATGTTCGAGAACGTTGCCCGC
AGCGAGGACGCCCTCCACAATCTTTTGGTCCGTGATGCTGGCCAGGG
